>Addgene plasmid #25055 | pCDNA3 T7 BimL(T56A,DE) | depositor partial sequence | sequence record 11555 | Author sequence
AAGCTTATGGCTAGCATGACTGGTGGACAGCAAATGGGTGGATCCGCAAAGCAACCTTCTGATGTAAGTT
CTGAGTGTGACCGAGAAGGTAGACAATTGCAGCCTGCGGAGAGGCCTCCCCAGCTCAGACCTGGGGCCCC
TACCTCCCTACAGACAGAGCCACAAGACAGGAGCCCAGCACCCATGAGTTGTGACAAATCAACACAAGCC
CCAAGTCCTCCTTGCCAGGCCTTCAACCACTATCTCAGTGCAATGGCTTCCATGAGGCAGGCTGAACCTG
CAGATATGCGCCCAGAGATATGGATCGCCCAAGAGGATCGGCGTGAAGGAGACGAGTTTAACGCTTACTA
TGCAAGGAGGGTATTTTTGAATAATTACCAAGCAGCCGAAGACCACCCACGAATGGTTATCTTACGACTG
TTACGTTACATTGTCCGCCTGGTGTGGAGAATGCATTGAGAATTC
