>Addgene plasmid #25055 | pCDNA3 T7 BimL(T56A,DE) | addgene partial sequence | sequence record 32095 | 25055 with CMV-F
TTAGCGAGCTCTCTGGCTACTAGAGAACCCACTGCTTACTGGCTTATCGAAATTAATACGACTCACTATA
GGGAGACCCAAGCTTATGGCTAGCATGACTGGTGGACAGCAAATGGGTGGATCCGCAAAGCAACCTTCTG
ATGTAAGTTCTGAGTGTGACCGAGAAGGTAGACAATTGCAGCCTGCGGAGAGGCCTCCCCAGCTCAGACC
TGGGGCCCCTACCTCCCTACAGACAGAGCCACAAGACAGGAGCCCAGCACCCATGAGTTGTGACAAATCA
ACACAAGCCCCAAGTCCTCCTTGCCAGGCCTTCAACCACTATCTCAGTGCAATGGCTTCCATGAGGCAGG
CTGAACCTGCAGATATGCGCCCAGAGATATGGATCGCCCAAGAGGATCGGCGTGAAGGAGACGAGTTTAA
CGCTTACTATGCAAGGAGGGTATTTTTGAATAATTACCAAGCAGCCGAAGACCACCCACGAATGGTTATC
TTACGACTGTTACGTTACATTGTCCGCCTGGTGTGGAGAATGCATTGAGAATTCTGCAGATATCCATCAC
ACTGGCGGCCGCTCGAGCATGCATCTAGAGGGCCCTATTCTATAGTGTCACCTAAATGCTAGAGCTCGCT
GATCAGCCTCGACTGTGCCTTCTAGTTGCCAGCCATCTGTTGTTTGCCCCTCCCCCGTGCCTTCCTTGAC
CCTGGAAGGTGCCACTCCCACTGTCCTTTCCTAATAAAATGAGGAAATTGCATCGCATTGTCTGAGTAGG
TGTCATTCTATTCTGGGGGGTGGGGTGGGGCAGGACAGCAAGGGGGAGGATTGGGAAGACAATAGCAGGC
ATGCTGGGGATGCGGTGGGCTCTATGGCTTCTGAGGCGGAAAGAACCAGCTGGGGCTCTAGGGGGTATCC
CNCCCCGCCCTGTAGCGGCGCATNAAC
