[The description below was written by a language model from this plasmid's Addgene catalogue record.]
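Description:
pCDNA3 T7 BimL(T56A,DE) is a mammalian expression plasmid built on the Invitrogen pcDNA3 backbone (about 5.4 kb without insert). It is propagated in E. coli as a high-copy plasmid under ampicillin selection. No feature table accompanies the record, so the regulatory elements are not listed explicitly. The standard pcDNA3 backbone drives inserts from the CMV immediate-early promoter, supplies a polyadenylation signal, and carries a neomycin resistance cassette for G418 selection in mammalian cells. The T7 and SP6 sequencing primers listed correspond to the phage promoters that flank the pcDNA3 polylinker.

The payload is a roughly 450 bp human cDNA encoding BimL, the "long" isoform of the pro-apoptotic BH3-only Bcl2 family member BCL2L11 (Bim), cloned between HindIII and EcoRI sites that both remain intact. The protein carries an N-terminal T7 epitope tag for detection or immunoprecipitation with anti-T7 antibodies. Three substitutions are present: threonine 56 to alanine, leucine 92 to aspartic acid and isoleucine 95 to glutamic acid. The record does not state what each change is for. The associated publication concerns JNK phosphorylation of Bim-related proteins and Bax-dependent apoptosis, so T56A is plausibly a non-phosphorylatable replacement at a candidate phosphorylation site. The paired "DE" substitutions put acidic residues in place of two hydrophobic ones, presumably to disrupt a functional interaction surface. The construct is suited to transfection studies that compare mutant and wild-type BimL to examine how phosphorylation and protein interactions govern Bim's apoptotic activity.
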