Addgene plasmid #25055: pCDNA3 T7 BimL(T56A,DE)
Depositing lab: Roger Davis. Depositing organization: University of Massachusetts, Worcester. Publication: JNK phosphorylation of Bim-related members of the Bcl2 family induces Bax-dependent apoptosis. Lei K, Davis RJ. Proc Natl Acad Sci U S A. 2003 Mar 4. 100(5):2432-7. 10.1073/pnas.0438011100 PubMed 12591950.
Backbone
  Vector backbone: pcDNA3
  Backbone manufacturer: invitrogen
  Backbone size w/o insert (bp): 5446
  Vector type: Mammalian Expression
Growth in bacteria
  Bacterial resistance: Ampicillin, 100 μg/mL
  Growth temperature: 37°C
  Growth strain: DH5alpha
  Copy number: High Copy
Gene/Insert
  Gene/Insert name: BimL (T56A,DE) (alt name: BCL2-like 11)
  Species: H. sapiens (human)
  Insert size (bp): 452
  Mutation: Changed threonine 56 to alanine changed leucine 92 to aspartic acid changed isoleucine 95 to glutamic acid
  GenBank ID: AF032458
  Entrez Gene: BCL2L11 (a.k.a. BAM, BIM, BOD)
  Tag / fusion protein: T7 (N terminal on insert)
  Cloning method: Restriction Enzyme; 5′ cloning site Hind III (not destroyed); 3′ cloning site EcoRI (not destroyed)
  Sequencing primers: 5′ T7; 3′ SP6
Terms and licenses: Academic/Nonprofit Terms; Industry Terms: Not Available to Industry
How to cite: pCDNA3 T7 BimL(T56A,DE) was a gift from Roger Davis (Addgene plasmid # 25055 ; http://n2t.net/addgene:25055 ; RRID:Addgene_25055)
